Addgene plasmid #67771: Kohinoor/pcDNA3
Purpose: Kohinoor for mammalian cell expression in cytosol
Depositing lab: Takeharu Nagai. Depositing organization: The University of Osaka. Publication: A fast- and positively photoswitchable fluorescent protein for ultralow-laser-power RESOLFT nanoscopy. Tiwari DK, Arai Y, Yamanaka M, Matsuda T, Agetsuma M, Nakano M, Fujita K, Nagai T. Nat Methods. 2015 Jun;12(6):515-8. doi: 10.1038/nmeth.3362. Epub 2015 Apr 20. PubMed 25894946.
Backbone
  Vector backbone: pcDNA3
  Backbone manufacturer: Invitrogen
  Vector type: Mammalian Expression
Growth in bacteria
  Bacterial resistance: Ampicillin, 100 μg/mL
  Growth temperature: 37°C
  Growth strain: XL10 Gold
  Copy number: High Copy
Gene/Insert
  Gene/Insert name: Kohinoor
  Species: Synthetic
  Insert size (bp): 675
  Promoter: CMV
  Cloning method: Restriction Enzyme; 5′ cloning site BamHI (not destroyed); 3′ cloning site EcoRI (not destroyed)
  Sequencing primers: 5′ GAAATTAATACGACTCACTATAGGG; 3′ TAGAAGGCACAGTCGAGG
Terms and licenses: Academic/Nonprofit Terms; Industry Terms: Not Available to Industry
How to cite: Kohinoor/pcDNA3 was a gift from Takeharu Nagai (Addgene plasmid # 67771 ; http://n2t.net/addgene:67771 ; RRID:Addgene_67771)
