[The description below was written by a language model from this plasmid's Addgene catalogue record.]
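Description:
Kohinoor/pcDNA3 is a mammalian expression plasmid built on the commercial pcDNA3 backbone and designed to produce the fluorescent protein Kohinoor in the cytosol of transfected mammalian cells. It is propagated in E. coli as a high-copy plasmid under ampicillin selection. No feature table accompanies the record, so other backbone elements, such as the polyadenylation signal or any mammalian selection marker normally associated with pcDNA3, are not itemised here and cannot be confirmed from the information given.

The payload is a synthetic 675 bp Kohinoor coding sequence inserted between BamHI and EcoRI sites, both of which remain intact, so the open reading frame can be excised or subcloned. Transcription is driven by the CMV promoter, a strong constitutive viral promoter widely used for high-level expression in mammalian cell lines. The record lists no fusion tags or targeting sequences, which fits the stated purpose: without a localisation signal, the protein is expected to distribute in the cytosol.

According to the associated publication title, Kohinoor is a fast, positively photoswitchable fluorescent protein developed for RESOLFT super-resolution nanoscopy at very low laser power. In positive photoswitching, the light that excites fluorescence also drives the protein into its fluorescent state, as opposed to switching it off. This construct is therefore suited to expressing untargeted Kohinoor in cultured cells for characterising its switching behaviour and brightness, as a cytosolic control alongside targeted fusions, or as a source of the Kohinoor coding sequence for building new fusion constructs.
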