>Addgene plasmid #67771 | Kohinoor/pcDNA3 | addgene partial sequence | sequence record 123318 | CMV-F 5'-CGCAAATGGGCGGTAGGCGTG-3'
GAGCTCTCTGGCTAACTAGAGAACCCACTGCTTACTGGCTTATCGAAATTAATACGACTCACTATAGGGA
GACCCAAGCTTGGTACCGAGCTCGGATCCACCATGGTGAGTGTGATTAAACCAGACATGAAGATCAAGCT
GCGTATGGAAGGCGCTGTAAATGGACACCCGTTCGCGATTGAAGGAGTTGGCCTTGGGAAGCCTTTCGAG
GGAAAACAGAGTATGGACCTTAAAGTCAAAGAAGGCGGACCTCTGCCTTTCGCCTATGACATCTTGACAA
TGGCCTTCTGTTACGGCAACAGGGTATTCGCCAAATACCCAGAAAATATAGTAGATTATTTCAAGCAGTC
GTTTCCTGAGGGCTACTCTTGGGAACGAAGCATGATTTACGAAGACGGGGGCATTTGTATCGCGACAAAC
GACATAACCCTGGATGGTGACTGTTATATCTATGAAATTCGATTTGATGGTGTGAACTTTCCTGCCAATG
GTCCAGTTATGCAGAAGAGGACTGTGAAATGGGAGCCATCCACTGAGAAATTGTATGTGCGTGATGGAGT
GCTGAAGAGCGATGGCAACTACGCTCTGTCGCTTGAAGGAGGTGGCCACTACCGATGTGACTCCAAAACT
ACTTATAAAGCTAAGAAGGTTGTCCAGTTGCCAGACTATCACGATGTGGTCCACCACATTGAGATTAAAA
GCCACGACAGAGATTACAGTAATGTTAATCTGCATGAGCATGCCGAAGCGCATTCTGAGCTGCCGAGGCA
GGCCAAGTAAGAATTCTGCAGATATCCATCACACTGGCGGCCGCTCGAGCATGCATCTAGAGGGCCCTAT
TCTATAGTGTCACCTAAATGCTAGAGCTCGCTGATCAGCCTCGACTGTGCCTTCTAGTTG
