>Addgene plasmid #67771 | Kohinoor/pcDNA3 | addgene partial sequence | sequence record 123321 | BGH-rev 5'-TAGAAGGCACAGTCGAGG-3'
CTATAGAATAGGGCCCTCTAGATGCATGCTCGAGCGGCCGCCAGTGTGATGGATATCTGCAGAATTCTTA
CTTGGCCTGCCTCGGCAGCTCAGAATGCGCTTCGGCATGCTCATGCAGATTAACATTACTGTAATCTCTG
TCGTGGCTTTTAATCTCAATGTGGTGGACCACATCGTGATAGTCTGGCAACTGGACAACCTTCTTAGCTT
TATAAGTAGTTTTGGAGTCACATCGGTAGTGGCCACCTCCTTCAAGCGACAGAGCGTAGTTGCCATCGCT
CTTCAGCACTCCATCACGCACATACAATTTCTCAGTGGATGGCTCCCATTTCACAGTCCTCTTCTGCATA
ACTGGACCATTGGCAGGAAAGTTCACACCATCAAATCGAATTTCATAGATATAACAGTCACCATCCAGGG
TTATGTCGTTTGTCGCGATACAAATGCCCCCGTCTTCGTAAATCATGCTTCGTTCCCAAGAGTAGCCCTC
AGGAAACGACTGCTTGAAATAATCTACTATATTTTCTGGGTATTTGGCGAATACCCTGTTGCCGTAACAG
AAGGCCATTGTCAAGATGTCATAGGCGAAAGGCAGAGGTCCGCCTTCTTTGACTTTAAGGTCCATACTCT
GTTTTCCCTCGAAAGGCTTCCCAAGGCCAACTCCTTCAATCGCGAACGGGTGTCCATTTACAGCGCCTTC
CATACGCAGCTTGATCTTCATGTCTGGTTTAATCACACTCACCATGGTGG
