>Addgene plasmid #67771 | Kohinoor/pcDNA3 | depositor partial sequence | sequence record 123322 | Kohinoor
ATGAGTGTGATTAAACCAGACATGAAGATCAAGCTGCGTATGGAAGGCGCTGTAAATGGACACCCGTTCG
CGATTGAAGGAGTTGGCCTTGGGAAGCCTTTCGAGGGAAAACAGAGTATGGACCTTAAAGTCAAAGAAGG
CGGACCTCTGCCTTTCGCCTATGACATCTTGACAATGGCCTTCTGTTACGGCAACAGGGTATTCGCCAAA
TACCCAGAAAATATAGTAGATTATTTCAAGCAGTCGTTTCCTGAGGGCTACTCTTGGGAACGAAGCATGA
TTTACGAAGACGGGGGCATTTGTATCGCGACAAACGACATAACCCTGGATGGTGACTGTTATATCTATGA
AATTCGATTTGATGGTGTGAACTTTCCTGCCAATGGTCCAGTTATGCAGAAGAGGACTGTGAAATGGGAG
CCATCCACTGAGAAATTGTATGTGCGTGATGGAGTGCTGAAGAGCGATGGCAACTACGCTCTGTCGCTTG
AAGGAGGTGGCCACTACCGATGTGACTCCAAAACTACTTATAAAGCTAAGAAGGTTGTCCAGTTGCCAGA
CTATCACGATGTGGTCCACCACATTGAGATTAAAAGCCACGACAGAGATTACAGTAATGTTAATCTGCAT
GAGCATGCCGAAGCGCATTCTGAGCTGCCGAGGCAGGCCAAGTAA
